Addgene plasmid #188679: ipUSEPR-sg-Hs-PHGDH-5
Purpose: sgRNA
Depositing lab: Lewis Cantley. Depositing organization: Cornell University.
Backbone
  Vector backbone: pLenti
  Vector type: Lentiviral, CRISPR
Growth in bacteria
  Bacterial resistance: Ampicillin, 100 μg/mL
  Growth temperature: 30°C
  Growth strain: NEB Stable
  Copy number: High Copy
Gene/Insert
  Gene/Insert name: sgPHGDH
  gRNA/shRNA sequence: GCTTCTGCCAGACCAATCCA
  Species: H. sapiens (human)
  Insert size (bp): 20
  Mutation: WT
  Entrez Gene: PHGDH (a.k.a. 3-PGDH, 3PGDH, HEL-S-113, NLS, NLS1, PDG, PGAD, PGD, PGDH, PHGDHD, SERA)
  Cloning method: Restriction Enzyme; 5′ cloning site Unknown (unknown if destroyed)
Terms and licenses: Academic/Nonprofit Terms; Industry Terms: Not Available to Industry
How to cite: ipUSEPR-sg-Hs-PHGDH-5 was a gift from Lewis Cantley (Addgene plasmid # 188679 ; http://n2t.net/addgene:188679 ; RRID:Addgene_188679)
