[The description below was written by a language model from this plasmid's Addgene catalogue record and pLannotate feature annotations shown in this document.]
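Description:
ipUSEPR-sg-Hs-PHGDH-5 is a lentiviral CRISPR guide-RNA vector built on a pLenti backbone, about 7.9 kb in the sequenced record, that delivers a single 20-nucleotide sgRNA targeting human PHGDH (phosphoglycerate dehydrogenase). In bacteria it is maintained through a high-copy ColE1/pUC-type origin and selected with ampicillin via the β-lactamase gene and its native promoter. The recorded use of a recombination-tolerant strain is consistent with the repeated LTR sequences typical of lentiviral plasmids.

The viral portion follows a third-generation style layout. A CMV enhancer/promoter is fused to a truncated HIV-1 5′ LTR to drive genomic RNA production in packaging cells. It is followed by the Ψ packaging signal with a partial gag sequence, the Rev response element for Rev-dependent nuclear export, and the cPPT/CTS, which aids nuclear import of the reverse-transcribed genome.

Within the transfer region, a human U6 RNA polymerase III promoter precedes the guide position and an S. pyogenes Cas9 scaffold (annotated as a tracrRNA fragment). Downstream, an EF-1α core promoter drives a puromycin N-acetyltransferase coding sequence followed by TagRFP. The gap between the two reading frames is not annotated, so the record does not state how they are linked. A WPRE enhances transcript expression ahead of the truncated 3′ LTR.

No Cas9 gene is annotated, so the nuclease must be supplied separately. The stated purpose is simply sgRNA expression. The design allows transduced human cells to be selected with puromycin or tracked and sorted by red fluorescence in PHGDH-targeting experiments.
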