Features (pLannotate 1.2.2; 21 found; start..end, strand, type, name):
     30..82      -  misc_feature   bom (fragment): basis of mobility region from pBR322
    237..616     +  enhancer       CMV enhancer: human cytomegalovirus immediate early enhancer
    617..816     +  promoter       CMV promoter: human cytomegalovirus (CMV) immediate early promoter
    834..1014    +  LTR            5' LTR (truncated): truncated 5' long terminal repeat (LTR) from HIV-1
   1061..1186    +  misc_feature   HIV-1 Ψ: packaging signal of human immunodeficiency virus type 1
   1170..1508    +  CDS            HIV-1 gag (fragment): gag protein from human immunodeficiency virus 1; gag
   1683..1916    +  misc_feature   RRE: The Rev response element (RRE) of HIV-1 allows for Rev-dependent mRNA export from the nucleus to the cytoplasm.
   2293..2393    +  CDS            Rev (fragment): human immunodeficiency virus 1 (HIV-1) Rev protein; rev; enhances nuclear export of unspliced and incompletely spliced viral mRNAs
   2443..2560    +  misc_feature   cPPT/CTS: central polypurine tract and central termination sequence of HIV-1
   2653..2893    +  promoter       U6 promoter: RNA polymerase III promoter for human U6 snRNA
   2940..3007    +  misc_RNA       tracrRNA (fragment): trans-activating CRISPR RNA for the Streptococcus pyogenes CRISPR/Cas9 system
   3069..3280    +  promoter       EF-1α core promoter: core promoter for human elongation factor EF-1α
   3331..3927    +  CDS            PuroR (fragment): puromycin N-acetyltransferase; pac from Streptomyces; confers resistance to puromycin
   4000..4713    +  CDS            TagRFP: monomeric derivative of red fluorescent protein from Entacmaea quadricolor (Merzlyak et al., 2007) mammalian codon-optimized
   4766..5354    +  misc_feature   WPRE: woodchuck hepatitis virus posttranscriptional regulatory element
   5355..5374    +  misc_feature   MCS (fragment): pBluescript multiple cloning site
   5376..5876    +  CDS            nef (fragment): NEF_HV1LA - Experimental evidence at protein level: Swiss-Prot protein existence level 1. Extracellular Nef protein targets CD4(+) T-lymphocytes for apoptosis by interacting with CXCR4 surface receptors. From Human immunodeficiency virus type 1 group M subtype B (isolate Lai) (HIV-1).
   5883..6063    +  LTR            5' LTR (truncated): truncated 5' long terminal repeat (LTR) from HIV-1
   6125..6713    -  rep_origin     ori: high-copy-number ColE1/pMB1/pBR322/pUC origin of replication
   6884..7744    -  CDS            AmpR: β-lactamase; bla; confers resistance to ampicillin, carbenicillin, and related antibiotics
   7745..7849    -  promoter       AmpR promoter: bla
>Addgene plasmid #188679 | ipUSEPR-sg-Hs-PHGDH-5 | addgene full sequence | sequence record 375049 | Addgene NGS Result
TCGACGGATCGGGAGATCTCCCGATCCCCTATGGTGCACTCTCAGTACAATCTGCTCTGATGCCGCATAG
TTAAGCCAGTATCTGCTCCCTGCTTGTGTGTTGGAGGTCGCTGAGTAGTGCGCGAGCAAAATTTAAGCTA
CAACAAGGCAAGGCTTGACCGACAATTGCATGAAGAATCTGCTTAGGGTTAGGCGTTTTGCGCTGCTTCG
CGATGTACGGGCCAGATATACGCGTTGACATTGATTATTGACTAGTTATTAATAGTAATCAATTACGGGG
TCATTAGTTCATAGCCCATATATGGAGTTCCGCGTTACATAACTTACGGTAAATGGCCCGCCTGGCTGAC
CGCCCAACGACCCCCGCCCATTGACGTCAATAATGACGTATGTTCCCATAGTAACGCCAATAGGGACTTT
CCATTGACGTCAATGGGTGGAGTATTTACGGTAAACTGCCCACTTGGCAGTACATCAAGTGTATCATATG
CCAAGTACGCCCCCTATTGACGTCAATGACGGTAAATGGCCCGCCTGGCATTATGCCCAGTACATGACCT
TATGGGACTTTCCTACTTGGCAGTACATCTACGTATTAGTCATCGCTATTACCATGGTGATGCGGTTTTG
GCAGTACATCAATGGGCGTGGATAGCGGTTTGACTCACGGGGATTTCCAAGTCTCCACCCCATTGACGTC
AATGGGAGTTTGTTTTGGCACCAAAATCAACGGGACTTTCCAAAATGTCGTAACAACTCCGCCCCATTGA
CGCAAATGGGCGGTAGGCGTGTACGGTGGGAGGTCTATATAAGCAGCGCGTTTTGCCTGTACTGGGTCTC
TCTGGTTAGACCAGATCTGAGCCTGGGAGCTCTCTGGCTAACTAGGGAACCCACTGCTTAAGCCTCAATA
AAGCTTGCCTTGAGTGCTTCAAGTAGTGTGTGCCCGTCTGTTGTGTGACTCTGGTAACTAGAGATCCCTC
AGACCCTTTTAGTCAGTGTGGAAAATCTCTAGCAGTGGCGCCCGAACAGGGACTTGAAAGCGAAAGGGAA
ACCAGAGGAGCTCTCTCGACGCAGGACTCGGCTTGCTGAAGCGCGCACGGCAAGAGGCGAGGGGCGGCGA
CTGGTGAGTACGCCAAAAATTTTGACTAGCGGAGGCTAGAAGGAGAGAGATGGGTGCGAGAGCGTCAGTA
TTAAGCGGGGGAGAATTAGATCGCGATGGGAAAAAATTCGGTTAAGGCCAGGGGGAAAGAAAAAATATAA
ATTAAAACATATAGTATGGGCAAGCAGGGAGCTAGAACGATTCGCAGTTAATCCTGGCCTGTTAGAAACA
TCAGAAGGCTGTAGACAAATACTGGGACAGCTACAACCATCCCTTCAGACAGGATCAGAAGAACTTAGAT
CATTATATAATACAGTAGCAACCCTCTATTGTGTGCATCAAAGGATAGAGATAAAAGACACCAAGGAAGC
TTTAGACAAGATAGAGGAAGAGCAAAACAAAAGTAAGACCACCGCACAGCAAGCGGCCGGCCGCTGATCT
TCAGACCTGGAGGAGGAGATATGAGGGACAATTGGAGAAGTGAATTATATAAATATAAAGTAGTAAAAAT
TGAACCATTAGGAGTAGCACCCACCAAGGCAAAGAGAAGAGTGGTGCAGAGAGAAAAAAGAGCAGTGGGA
ATAGGAGCTTTGTTCCTTGGGTTCTTGGGAGCAGCAGGAAGCACTATGGGCGCAGCGTCAATGACGCTGA
CGGTACAGGCCAGACAATTATTGTCTGGTATAGTGCAGCAGCAGAACAATTTGCTGAGGGCTATTGAGGC
GCAACAGCATCTGTTGCAACTCACAGTCTGGGGCATCAAGCAGCTCCAGGCAAGAATCCTGGCTGTGGAA
AGATACCTAAAGGATCAACAGCTCCTGGGGATTTGGGGTTGCTCTGGAAAACTCATTTGCACCACTGCTG
TGCCTTGGAATGCTAGTTGGAGTAATAAATCTCTGGAACAGATTTGGAATCACACGACCTGGATGGAGTG
GGACAGAGAAATTAACAATTACACAAGCTTAATACACTCCTTAATTGAAGAATCGCAAAACCAGCAAGAA
AAGAATGAACAAGAATTATTGGAATTAGATAAATGGGCAAGTTTGTGGAATTGGTTTAACATAACAAATT
GGCTGTGGTATATAAAATTATTCATAATGATAGTAGGAGGCTTGGTAGGTTTAAGAATAGTTTTTGCTGT
ACTTTCTATAGTGAATAGAGTTAGGCAGGGATATTCACCATTATCGTTTCAGACCCACCTCCCAACCCCG
AGGGGACCCGACAGGCCCGAAGGAATAGAAGAAGAAGGTGGAGAGAGAGACAGAGACAGATCCATTCGAT
TAGTGAACGGATCGGCACTGCGTGCGCCAATTCTGCAGACAAATGGCAGTATTCATCCACAATTTTAAAA
GAAAAGGGGGGATTGGGGGGTACAGTGCAGGGGAAAGAATAGTAGACATAATAGCAACAGACATACAAAC
TAAAGAATTACAAAAACAAATTACAAAAATTCAAAATTTTCGGGTTTATTACAGGGACAGCAGAGATCCA
GTTTGGTTAGTACCGGGCCCGGGTCGACTAGTGATCAGTGTGAGGGAGTGTAAAGCTGGTTTGAGGGCCT
ATTTCCCATGATTCCTTCATATTTGCATATACGATACAAGGCTGTTAGAGAGATAATTAGAATTAATTTG
ACTGTAAACACAAAGATATTAGTACAAAATACGTGACGTAGAAAGTAATAATTTCTTGGGTAGTTTGCAG
TTTTAAAATTATGTTTTAAAATGGACTATCATATGCTTACCGTAACTTGAAAGTATTTCGATTTCTTGGC
TTTATATATCTTGTGGAAAGGACGAAACACCGCTTCTGCCAGACCAATCCAGTTTAAGAGCTATGCTGGA
AACAGCATAGCAAGTTTAAATAAGGCTAGTCCGTTATCAACTTGAAAAAGTGGCACCGAGTCGGTGCTTT
TTTAAACCGCTGTTCCTAGGAATCCCGAGGCCTTCGAGTGGCTCCGGTGCCCGTCAGTGGGCAGAGCGCA
CATCGCCCACAGTCCCCGAGAAGTTGGGGGGAGGGGTCGGCAATTGAACCGGTGCCTAGAGAAGGTGGCG
CGGGGTAAACTGGGAAAGTGATGTCGTGTACTGGCTCCGCCTTTTTCCCGAGGGTGGGGGAGAACCGTAT
ATAAGTGCAGTAGTCGCCGTGAACGTTCTTTTTCGCAACGGGTTTGCCGCCAGAACACAGGTGTCGTGAC
GCGGGACCCGACATTAGCGCTACAGCTTAAGCGGGCCACCATGACCGAGTACAAGCCCACGGTGCGCCTC
GCCACCCGCGACGACGTCCCCAGGGCCGTACGCACCCTCGCCGCCGCGTTCGCCGACTACCCCGCCACGC
GCCACACCGTCGATCCGGACCGCCACATCGAGCGGGTCACCGAGCTGCAAGAACTCTTCCTCACGCGCGT
CGGGCTCGACATCGGCAAGGTGTGGGTCGCGGACGACGGCGCCGCCGTGGCGGTCTGGACCACGCCGGAG
AGCGTCGAAGCGGGGGCGGTGTTCGCCGAGATCGGCCCGCGCATGGCCGAGTTGAGCGGTTCCCGGCTGG
CCGCGCAGCAACAGATGGAAGGCCTCCTGGCGCCGCACCGGCCCAAGGAGCCCGCGTGGTTCCTGGCCAC
CGTCGGAGTCTCGCCCGACCACCAGGGCAAGGGTCTGGGCAGCGCCGTCGTGCTCCCCGGAGTGGAGGCG
GCCGAGCGCGCCGGGGTGCCCGCCTTCCTGGAGACCTCCGCGCCCCGCAACCTCCCCTTCTACGAGCGGC
TCGGCTTCACCGTCACCGCCGACGTCGAGGTGCCCGAAGGACCGCGCACCTGGTGCATGACCCGCAAGCC
CGGTGCCGCTAGCGGCAGCGGCGCCACCAACTTCAGCCTGCTGAAGCAGGCCGGCGACGTGGAGGAGAAC
CCCGGCCCCATGGTGTCTAAGGGCGAAGAGCTGATTAAGGAGAACATGCACATGAAGCTGTATATGGAGG
GCACCGTGAACAACCACCACTTCAAGTGCACATCCGAGGGCGAAGGCAAGCCCTACGAGGGCACCCAGAC
CATGAGAATCAAGGTGGTCGAGGGCGGCCCTCTCCCCTTCGCCTTCGACATCCTGGCTACCAGCTTCATG
TACGGCAGCAGAACCTTCATCAACCACACCCAGGGCATCCCCGACTTCTTTAAGCAGTCCTTCCCTGAGG
GCTTCACATGGGAGAGAGTCACCACATACGAAGACGGGGGCGTGCTGACCGCTACCCAGGACACCAGCCT
CCAGGACGGCTGCCTCATCTACAACGTCAAGATCAGAGGGGTGAACTTCCCATCCAACGGCCCTGTGATG
CAGAAGAAAACACTCGGCTGGGAGGCCAACACCGAGATGCTGTACCCCGCTGACGGCGGCCTGGAAGGCA
GAAGCGACATGGCCCTGAAGCTCGTGGGCGGGGGCCACCTGATCTGCAACTTCAAGACCACATACAGATC
CAAGAAACCCGCTAAGAACCTCAAGATGCCCGGCGTCTACTATGTGGACCACAGACTGGAAAGAATCAAG
GAGGCCGACAAAGAGACCTACGTCGAGCAGCACGAGGTGGCTGTGGCCAGATACTGCGACCTCCCTAGCA
AACTGGGGCACAAACTTAATTGAAAACGTTGTTGTTTGGGGTTGAATTACTCTTCTAGACCGCGGCGCGC
CCGATAATCAACCTCTGGATTACAAAATTTGTGAAAGATTGACTGGTATTCTTAACTATGTTGCTCCTTT
TACGCTATGTGGATACGCTGCTTTAATGCCTTTGTATCATGCTATTGCTTCCCGTATGGCTTTCATTTTC
TCCTCCTTGTATAAATCCTGGTTGCTGTCTCTTTATGAGGAGTTGTGGCCCGTTGTCAGGCAACGTGGCG
TGGTGTGCACTGTGTTTGCTGACGCAACCCCCACTGGTTGGGGCATTGCCACCACCTGTCAGCTCCTTTC
CGGGACTTTCGCTTTCCCCCTCCCTATTGCCACGGCGGAACTCATCGCCGCCTGCCTTGCCCGCTGCTGG
ACAGGGGCTCGGCTGTTGGGCACTGACAATTCCGTGGTGTTGTCGGGGAAATCATCGTCCTTTCCTTGGC
TGCTCGCCTGTGTTGCCACCTGGATTCTGCGCGGGACGTCCTTCTGCTACGTCCCTTCGGCCCTCAATCC
AGCGGACCTTCCTTCCCGCGGCCTGCTGCCGGCTCTGCGGCCTCTTCCGCGTCTTCGCCTTCGCCCTCAG
ACGAGTCGGATCTCCCTTTGGGCCGCCTCCCCGCATCGATACCGTCGACCTCGATCGAGACCTAGAAAAA
CATGGAGCAATCACAAGTAGCAATACAGCAGCTACCAATGCTGATTGTGCCTGGCTAGAAGCACAAGAGG
AGGAGGAGGTGGGTTTTCCAGTCACACCTCAGGTACCTTTAAGACCAATGACTTACAAGGCAGCTGTAGA
TCTTAGCCACTTTTTAAAAGAAAAGGGGGGACTGGAAGGGCTAATTCACTCCCAACGAAGACAAGATATC
CTTGATCTGTGGATCTACCACACACAAGGCTACTTCCCTGATTGGCAGAACTACACACCAGGGCCAGGGA
TCAGATATCCACTGACCTTTGGATGGTGCTACAAGCTAGTACCAGTTGAGCAAGAGAAGGTAGAAGAAGC
CAATGAAGGAGAGAACACCCGCTTGTTACACCCTGTGAGCCTGCATGGGATGGATGACCCGGAGAGAGAA
GTATTAGAGTGGAGGTTTGACAGCCGCCTAGCATTTCATCACATGGCCCGAGAGCTGCATCCGGACTGTA
CTGGGTCTCTCTGGTTAGACCAGATCTGAGCCTGGGAGCTCTCTGGCTAACTAGGGAACCCACTGCTTAA
GCCTCAATAAAGCTTGCCTTGAGTGCTTCAAGTAGTGTGTGCCCGTCTGTTGTGTGACTCTGGTAACTAG
AGATCCCTCAGACCCTTTTAGTCAGTGTGGAAAATCTCTAGCAGCATGTGAGCAAAAGGCCAGCAAAAGG
CCAGGAACCGTAAAAAGGCCGCGTTGCTGGCGTTTTTCCATAGGCTCCGCCCCCCTGACGAGCATCACAA
AAATCGACGCTCAAGTCAGAGGTGGCGAAACCCGACAGGACTATAAAGATACCAGGCGTTTCCCCCTGGA
AGCTCCCTCGTGCGCTCTCCTGTTCCGACCCTGCCGCTTACCGGATACCTGTCCGCCTTTCTCCCTTCGG
GAAGCGTGGCGCTTTCTCATAGCTCACGCTGTAGGTATCTCAGTTCGGTGTAGGTCGTTCGCTCCAAGCT
GGGCTGTGTGCACGAACCCCCCGTTCAGCCCGACCGCTGCGCCTTATCCGGTAACTATCGTCTTGAGTCC
AACCCGGTAAGACACGACTTATCGCCACTGGCAGCAGCCACTGGTAACAGGATTAGCAGAGCGAGGTATG
TAGGCGGTGCTACAGAGTTCTTGAAGTGGTGGCCTAACTACGGCTACACTAGAAGAACAGTATTTGGTAT
CTGCGCTCTGCTGAAGCCAGTTACCTTCGGAAAAAGAGTTGGTAGCTCTTGATCCGGCAAACAAACCACC
GCTGGTAGCGGTGGTTTTTTTGTTTGCAAGCAGCAGATTACGCGCAGAAAAAAAGGATCTCAAGAAGATC
CTTTGATCTTTTCTACGGGGTCTGACGCTCAGTGGAACGAAAACTCACGTTAAGGGATTTTGGTCATGAG
ATTATCAAAAAGGATCTTCACCTAGATCCTTTTAAATTAAAAATGAAGTTTTAAATCAATCTAAAGTATA
TATGAGTAAACTTGGTCTGACAGTTACCAATGCTTAATCAGTGAGGCACCTATCTCAGCGATCTGTCTAT
TTCGTTCATCCATAGTTGCCTGACTCCCCGTCGTGTAGATAACTACGATACGGGAGGGCTTACCATCTGG
CCCCAGTGCTGCAATGATACCGCGAGACCCACGCTCACCGGCTCCAGATTTATCAGCAATAAACCAGCCA
GCCGGAAGGGCCGAGCGCAGAAGTGGTCCTGCAACTTTATCCGCCTCCATCCAGTCTATTAATTGTTGCC
GGGAAGCTAGAGTAAGTAGTTCGCCAGTTAATAGTTTGCGCAACGTTGTTGCCATTGCTACAGGCATCGT
GGTGTCACGCTCGTCGTTTGGTATGGCTTCATTCAGCTCCGGTTCCCAACGATCAAGGCGAGTTACATGA
TCCCCCATGTTGTGCAAAAAAGCGGTTAGCTCCTTCGGTCCTCCGATCGTTGTCAGAAGTAAGTTGGCCG
CAGTGTTATCACTCATGGTTATGGCAGCACTGCATAATTCTCTTACTGTCATGCCATCCGTAAGATGCTT
TTCTGTGACTGGTGAGTACTCAACCAAGTCATTCTGAGAATAGTGTATGCGGCGACCGAGTTGCTCTTGC
CCGGCGTCAATACGGGATAATACCGCGCCACATAGCAGAACTTTAAAAGTGCTCATCATTGGAAAACGTT
CTTCGGGGCGAAAACTCTCAAGGATCTTACCGCTGTTGAGATCCAGTTCGATGTAACCCACTCGTGCACC
CAACTGATCTTCAGCATCTTTTACTTTCACCAGCGTTTCTGGGTGAGCAAAAACAGGAAGGCAAAATGCC
GCAAAAAAGGGAATAAGGGCGACACGGAAATGTTGAATACTCATACTCTTCCTTTTTCAATATTATTGAA
GCATTTATCAGGGTTATTGTCTCATGAGCGGATACATATTTGAATGTATTTAGAAAAATAAACAAATAGG
GGTTCCGCGCACATTTCCCCGAAAAGTGCCACCTGACG
